Addgene plasmid #163735: pJH776_pJH_LldR_PlldR-sfGFP.3opal
Purpose: Lactate-inducible expression of green fluorescent protein encoding three opal codons
Depositing lab: Matthew Bennett. Depositing organization: Rice University. Publication: A suppressor tRNA-mediated feedforward loop eliminates leaky gene expression in bacteria. Ho JML, Miller CA, Parks SE, Mattia JR, Bennett MR. Nucleic Acids Res. 2021 Mar 18;49(5):e25. doi: 10.1093/nar/gkaa1179. PubMed 33290521.
Backbone
  Vector backbone: pBR322
  Vector type: Bacterial Expression
Growth in bacteria
  Bacterial resistance: Ampicillin, 100 μg/mL
  Growth temperature: 37°C
  Growth strain: NEB Stable
  Copy number: High Copy
Gene/Insert
  Gene/Insert name: lldr gfp.3TGA
  Species: Synthetic
  Mutation: gfp with first three leucine codons mutated to amber
  Cloning method: Gibson Cloning
Terms and licenses: Academic/Nonprofit Terms; Industry Terms: Not Available to Industry
How to cite: pJH776_pJH_LldR_PlldR-sfGFP.3opal was a gift from Matthew Bennett (Addgene plasmid # 163735 ; http://n2t.net/addgene:163735 ; RRID:Addgene_163735)
