[The description below was written by a language model from this plasmid's Addgene catalogue record and pLannotate feature annotations shown in this document.]
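Description:
pJH776_pJH_LldR_PlldR-sfGFP.3opal is a 4.4 kb bacterial expression plasmid built on a pBR322-type backbone. It is propagated in E. coli through a high-copy ColE1/pMB1-family origin and selected with ampicillin via the bla β-lactamase gene and its promoter. The insert was assembled by Gibson cloning and is listed as synthetic.

The payload is a lactate-responsive reporter circuit with two coding regions. One is lldR, the E. coli K-12 regulator of the lactate utilisation genes, followed by a T7 terminator. The other is superfolder GFP, preceded by a fragment of the strong phage T7 gene 10 ribosome binding site. According to the plasmid name and stated purpose, sfGFP is driven by the LldR-controlled PlldR promoter, although that promoter is not itself annotated in the feature table, and the promoter driving lldR is not stated either. A 5S rRNA segment with rrnB T1 and T2 terminators lies upstream of the reporter, presumably insulating it from read-through, and a CAP binding site is annotated between the two genes.

The sfGFP gene carries three premature stop codons, so full-length fluorescent protein should be made only when a matching suppressor tRNA reads through them. The record is inconsistent on their identity. The name, purpose and insert name (gfp.3TGA) indicate opal (TGA) codons, whereas the mutation field says the first three leucine codons were changed to amber. The associated work concerns a suppressor tRNA-mediated feedforward loop that eliminates leaky expression in bacteria. This fits use of the plasmid as a tightly controlled lactate-inducible reporter, alongside a suppressor tRNA that does not appear among the annotated features.
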