Features (pLannotate 1.2.2; 11 found; start..end, strand, type, name):
      1..58      +  promoter       AmpR promoter (fragment): bla
     59..919     +  CDS            AmpR: β-lactamase; bla; confers resistance to ampicillin, carbenicillin, and related antibiotics
   1090..1678    +  rep_origin     ori: high-copy-number ColE1/pMB1/pBR322/pUC origin of replication
   1819..1934    +  ncRNA          5S rRNA: Accession: RF00001 - 5S ribosomal RNA
   1938..2024    +  terminator     rrnB T1 terminator: Escherichia coli rrnB; transcription terminator T1 from the E. coli rrnB gene
   2116..2143    +  terminator     rrnB T2 terminator: transcription terminator T2 from the E. coli rrnB gene
   2453..2471    +  RBS            RBS (fragment): efficient ribosome binding site from bacteriophage T7 gene 10 (Olins and Rangwala, 1989)
   2479..3192    +  CDS            Superfolder GFP: Superfolder GFP is a basic (constitutively fluorescent) green fluorescent protein published in 2005, derived from Aequorea victoria. It is reported to be a very rapidly-maturing weak dimer.
   3221..3242    -  protein_bind   CAP binding site: CAP binding activates transcription in the presence of cAMP. E. coli catabolite activator protein
   3501..4274    +  CDS            lldR: LLDR_ECOLI - Also known as lctR. Experimental evidence at transcript level: Swiss-Prot protein existence level 2. May be a regulatory protein for the LCT genes. From Escherichia coli (strain K12).
   4331..4378    +  terminator     T7 terminator: transcription terminator for bacteriophage T7 RNA polymerase
>Addgene plasmid #163735 | pJH776_pJH_LldR_PlldR-sfGFP.3opal | addgene full sequence | sequence record 323500 | Addgene NGS Result
TCCGCTCATGAGACAATAACCCTGATAAATGCTTCAATAATATTGAAAAAGGAAGAGTATGAGTATTCAA
CATTTCCGTGTCGCCCTTATTCCCTTTTTTGCGGCATTTTGCCTTCCTGTTTTTGCTCACCCAGAAACGC
TGGTGAAAGTAAAAGATGCTGAAGATCAGTTGGGTGCACGAGTGGGTTACATCGAACTGGATCTCAACAG
CGGTAAGATCCTTGAGAGTTTTCGCCCCGAAGAACGTTTTCCAATGATGAGCACTTTTAAAGTTCTGCTA
TGTGGCGCGGTATTATCCCGTATTGACGCCGGGCAAGAGCAACTCGGTCGCCGCATACACTATTCTCAGA
ATGACTTGGTTGAGTACTCACCAGTCACAGAAAAGCATCTTACGGATGGCATGACAGTAAGAGAATTATG
CAGTGCTGCCATAACCATGAGTGATAACACTGCGGCCAACTTACTTCTGACAACGATCGGAGGACCGAAG
GAGCTAACCGCTTTTTTGCACAACATGGGGGATCATGTAACTCGCCTTGATCGTTGGGAACCGGAGCTGA
ATGAAGCCATACCAAACGACGAGCGTGACACCACGATGCCTGTAGCAATGGCAACAACGTTGCGCAAACT
ATTAACTGGCGAACTACTTACTCTAGCTTCCCGGCAACAATTAATAGACTGGATGGAGGCGGATAAAGTT
GCAGGACCACTTCTGCGCTCGGCCCTTCCGGCTGGCTGGTTTATTGCTGATAAATCTGGAGCCGGTGAGC
GTGGGTCTCGCGGTATCATTGCAGCACTGGGGCCAGATGGTAAGCCCTCCCGTATCGTAGTTATCTACAC
GACGGGGAGTCAGGCAACTATGGATGAACGAAATAGACAGATCGCTGAGATAGGTGCCTCACTGATTAAG
CATTGGTAACTGTCAGACCAAGTTTACTCATATATACTTTAGATTGATTTAAAACTTCATTTTTAATTTA
AAAGGATCTAGGTGAAGATCCTTTTTGATAATCTCATGACCAAAATCCCTTAACGTGGGTTTTCGTTCCA
CTGAGCGTCAGACCCCGTAGAAAAGATCAAAGGATCATCTTGAGATCCTTTTTTTCTGCGCGTAATCTGC
TGCTTGCAAACAAAAAAACCACCGCTACCAGCGGTGGTTTGTTTGCCGGATCAAGAGCTACCAACTCTTT
TTCCGAAGGTAACTGGCTTCAGCAGAGCGCAGATACCAAATACTGTTCTTCTAGTGTAGCCGTAGTTAGG
CCACCACTTCAAGAACTCTGTAGCACCGCCTACATACCTCGCTCTGCTAATCCTGTTACCAGTGGCTGCT
GCCAGTGGCGATAAGTCGTGTCTTACCGGGTTGGACTCAAGACGATAGTTACCGGATAAGGCGCAGCGGT
CGGGCTGAACGGGGGGTTCGTGCACACAGCCCAGCTTGGAGCGAACGACCTACACCGAACTGAGATACCT
ACAGCGTGAGCTATGAGAAAGCGCCACGCTTCCCGAAGGGAGAAAGGCGGACAGGTATCCGGTAAGCGGC
AGGGTCGGAACAGGAGAGCGCACGAGGGAGCTTCCAGGGGGAAACGCCTGGTATCTTTATAGTCCTGTCG
GGTTTCGCCACCTCTGACTTGAGCGTCGATTTTTGTGATGCTCGTCAGGGGGGCGGAGCCTATGGAAAAA
CGCCAGCAACGCGGCCTTTTTACGGTTCCTGGCCTTTTGCTGGCCTTTTGCTCATGGCTGTTTTGGCGGA
TGAGAGAAGATTTTCAGCCTGATACAGATTAAATCAGAACGCAGAAGCGGTCTGATAAAACAGAATTTGC
CTGGCGGCAGTAGCGCGGTGGTCCCACCTGACCCCATGCCGAACTCAGAAGTGAAACGCCGTAGCGCCGA
TGGTAGTGTGGGGTCTCCCCATGCGAGAGTAGGGAACTGCCAGGCATCAAATAAAACGAAAGGCTCAGTC
GAAAGACTGGGCCTTTCGTTTTATCTGTTGTTTGTCGGTGAACGCTCTCCTGAGTAGGACAAATCCGCCG
GGAGCGGATTTGAACGTTGCGAAGCAACGGCCCGGAGGGTGGCGGGCAGGACGCCCGCCATAAACTGCCA
GGCATCAAATTAAGCAGAAGGCCATCCTGACGGATGGCCTTTTTGCGTTTCTACAAACTCTGCTAGCAAG
TAAGGCCGACCAACAACCTAAGGGCAATTCTCTGATGAGGATTGCCCTTTTCTTTACCAGACATCTCCCC
CCACAAGAATTGGCCCTACCAATTCTTCGCTTATCTGACCTCTGGTTCACAATTTCCCAATTAAAACTCA
CATCAATGTTGCCAATACATAACATTTAGTTAACCATTCATTGTCATTATCCCTACACAACACAATTGGC
AGTGCCACTTTTACACAACGTGTGACAAGGAGATGAGCAACAGACTCATTACACGATGTGCGTGGACTCC
CATTTAACTTTAAGAAGGAGATATACATATGCGTAAAGGTGAAGAATGATTCACCGGTGTTGTTCCGATC
TGAGTTGAATGAGACGGTGACGTTAACGGTCACAAATTCTCTGTTCGTGGTGAAGGTGAAGGTGACGCTA
CCAACGGTAAACTGACCCTGAAATTCATCTGCACCACCGGTAAACTGCCGGTTCCGTGGCCGACCCTGGT
TACCACCCTGACCTACGGTGTTCAGTGCTTCGCTCGTTACCCGGACCACATGAAACAGCACGACTTCTTC
AAATCTGCTATGCCGGAAGGTTACGTTCAGGAACGTACCATCTCTTTCAAAGACGACGGTACCTACAAAA
CCCGTGCTGAAGTTAAATTCGAAGGTGACACCCTGGTTAACCGTATCGAACTGAAAGGTATCGACTTCAA
AGAAGACGGTAACATCCTGGGTCACAAACTGGAATACAACTTCAACTCTCACAACGTTTACATCACCGCT
GACAAACAGAAAAACGGTATCAAAGCTAACTTCAAAATCCGTCACAACGTTGAAGACGGTTCTGTTCAGC
TGGCTGACCACTACCAGCAGAACACCCCGATCGGTGACGGTCCGGTTCTGCTGCCGGACAACCACTACCT
GTCTACCCAGTCTGTTCTGTCTAAAGACCCGAACGAAAAACGTGACCACATGGTTCTGCTGGAATTCGTT
ACCGCTGCTGGTATCACCCACGGTATGGACGAACTGTACAAAGATGCATGCCAGTTCTAACATAACCCTA
ATGAGTGAGCTAACTTACATTAATTGCGTTGCGCCTTAATTAACGGCACTCCTCAGCAAATATAATGACC
CTCTTGATAACCCAAGAGGGCATTTTTTAATGCCCATGGCGTTTACCACAGCTAACACCACGTCGTCCCT
ATCTGCTGCCCTAGGTCTATGAGTGGTTGCTGGATAACTTTACGGGCATGCATAAGGCTCGTAGGCTATA
TTCAGGGAGACCACAACGGTTTCCCTCTACAAATAATTTTGTTTAACTTTGAAATAAGGAGGTAATACAA
ATGATTGTTTTACCCAGACGCCTGTCAGACGAGGTTGCCGATCGTGTGCGGGCGCTGATTGATGAAAAAA
ACCTGGAAGCGGGCATGAAGTTGCCCGCTGAGCGCCAACTGGCGATGCAACTCGGCGTATCACGTAATTC
ACTGCGCGAGGCGCTGGCAAAACTGGTGAGTGAAGGCGTGCTGCTCAGTCGACGCGGCGGCGGGACGTTT
ATTCGCTGGCGTCATGACACATGGTCGGAGCAAAACATCGTCCAGCCGCTAAAAACACTGATGGCCGATG
ATCCGGATTACAGTTTCGATATTCTGGAAGCCCGCTACGCCATTGAAGCCAGCACCGCATGGCATGCGGC
AATGCGCGCCACACCTGGCGACAAAGAAAAGATTCAGCTTTGCTTTGAAGCAACGCTAAGTGAAGACCCG
GATATCGCCTCACAAGCGGACGTTCGTTTTCATCTGGCGATTGCCGAAGCCTCACATAACATCGTGCTGC
TGCAAACCATGCGCGGTTTCTTCGATGTCCTGCAATCCTCAGTGAAGCATAGCCGTCAGCGGATGTATCT
GGTGCCACCGGTTTTTTCACAACTGACCGAACAACATCAGGCTGTCATTGACGCCATTTTTGCCGGTGAT
GCTGACGGGGCGCGTAAAGCAATGATGGCGCACCTTAGTTTTGTTCACACCACCATGAAACGATTCGATG
AAGATCAGGCTCGCCACGCACGGATTACCCGCCTGCCCGGTGAGCATAATGAGCATTCGAGGGAGAAAAA
CGCATAATAAGCGACTAAAAAATTGAATGTAGGAAACCAACATGCCAGTTCGAGCAATAACTAGCATAAC
CCCTTGGGGCCTCTAAACGGGTCTTGAGGGGTTTTTTGCTGAAACCTCAGGCATTTGAGAAGCACACGGT
CACACT
