>Addgene plasmid #163735 | pJH776_pJH_LldR_PlldR-sfGFP.3opal | depositor partial sequence | sequence record 317474 | PlldR-sfGFP.3opal
GCCAGGCATCAAATTAAGCAGAAGGCCATCCTGACGGATGGCCTTTTTGCGTTTCTACAAACTCTGCTAG
CAAGTAAGGCCGACCAACAACCTAAGGGCAATTCTCTGATGAGGATTGCCCTTTTCTTTACCAGACATCT
CCCCCCACAAGAATTGGCCCTACCAATTCTTCGCTTATCTGACCTCTGGTTCACAATTTCCCAATTAAAA
CTCACATCAATGTTGCCAATACATAACATTTAGTTAACCATTCATTGTCATTATCCCTACACAACACAAT
TGGCAGTGCCACTTTTACACAACGTGTGACAAGGAGATGAGCAACAGACTCATTACACGATGTGCGTGGA
CTCCCATTTAACTTTAAGAAGGAGATATACATATGCGTAAAGGTGAAGAATGATTCACCGGTGTTGTTCC
GATCTGAGTTGAATGAGACGGTGACGTTAACGGTCACAAATTCTCTGTTCGTGGTGAAGGTGAAGGTGAC
GCTACCAACGGTAAACTGACCCTGAAATTCATCTGCACCACCGGTAAACTGCCGGTTCCGTGGCCGACCC
TGGTTACCACCCTGACCTACGGTGTTCAGTGCTTCGCTCGTTACCCGGACCACATGAAACAGCACGACTT
CTTCAAATCTGCTATGCCGGAAGGTTACGTTCAGGAACGTACCATCTCTTTCAAAGACGACGGTACCTAC
AAAACCCGTGCTGAAGTTAAATTCGAAGGTGACACCCTGGTTAACCGTATCGAACTGAAAGGTATCGACT
TCAAAGAAGACGGTAACATCCTGGGTCACAAACTGGAATACAACTTCAACTCTCACAACGTTTACATCAC
CGCTGACAAACAGAAAAACGGTATCAAAGCTAACTTCAAAATCCGTCACAACGTTGAAGACGGTTCTGTT
CAGCTGGCTGACCACTACCAGCAGAACACCCCGATCGGTGACGGTCCGGTTCTGCTGCCGGACAACCACT
ACCTGTCTACCCAGTCTGTTCTGTCTAAAGACCCGAACGAAAAACGTGACCACATGGTTCTGCTGGAATT
CGTTACCGCTGCTGGTATCACCCACGGTATGGACGAACTGTACAAAGATGCATGCCAGTTCTAACATAAC
CCTAATGAGTGAGCTAACTTACATTAATTGCGTTGCGCCTTAATTAACGGCACTCCTCAGCAAATATAAT
GACCCTCTTGATAACCCAAGAGGGCATTTTTTAATGCCCATGGCGTTTACCACAGCTAA
